>Addgene plasmid #89136 | GAL-SUV39H2-L | addgene full sequence | sequence record 176084 | Addgene NGS Result
CACATTTCCCCGAAAAGTGCCACCTGACCTTCTGAGGCGGAAAGAACCAGCTGTGGAATGTGTGTCAGTT
AGGGTGTGGAAAGTCCCCAGGCTCCCCAGCAGGCAGAAGTATGCAAAGCATGCATCTCAATTAGTCAGCA
AGGAAAGTCCCCAGGCTCCCCAGCAGGCAGAAGTATGCAAAGCATGCATCTCAATTAGTCAGCAACCATA
GTCCCGCCCCTAACTCCGCCCATCCCGCCCCTAACTCCGCCCAGTTCCGCCCATTCTCCGCCCCATGGCT
GACTAATTTTTTTTATTTATGCAGAGGCCGAGGCCGCCTCGGCCTCTGAGCTATTCCAGAAGTAGTGAAG
AGGCTTTTTTGGAGGAGATCTAAGCTTGAAGCAAGCCTCCTGAAAGATGAAGCTACTGTCTTCTATCGAA
CAAGCATGCGATATTTGCCGACTTAAAAAGCTCAAGTGCTCCAAAGAAAAACCGAAGTGCGCCAAGTGTC
TGAAGAACAACTGGGAGTGTCGCTACTCTCCCAAAACCAAAAGGTCTCCGCTGACTAGGGCACATCTGAC
AGAAGTGGAATCAAGGCTAGAAAGACTGGAACAGCTATTTCTACTGATTTTTCCTCGAGAAGACCTTGAC
ATGATTTTGAAAATGGATTCTTTACAGGATATAAAAGCATTGTTAACAGGATTATTTGTACAAGATAATG
TGAATAAAGATGCCGTCACAGATAGATTGGCTTCAGTGGAGACTGATATGCCTCTAACATTGAGACAGCA
TAGAATAAGTGCGACATCATCATCGGAAGAGAGTAGTAACAAAGGTCAAAGACAGTTGACTGTATCGCCG
GAATTCCCGGGGATCCTAATGGCGGCGGTCGGGGCCGAGGCGCGAGGAGCTTGGTGTGTGCCTTGCCTAG
TTTCACTTGATACTCTTCAGGAATTATGTAGAAAAGAAAAGCTCACATGTAAATCGATTGGAATCACCAA
AAGGAATCTAAACAATTATGAGGTGGAATACTTGTGTGACTACAAGGTAGTAAAGGATATGGAATATTAT
CTTGTAAAATGGAAAGGATGGCCAGATTCTACAAATACTTGGGAACCTTTGCAAAATCTGAAGTGCCCGT
TACTGCTTCAGCAATTCTCTAATGACAAGCATAATTATTTATCTCAGGTAAAGAAAGGCAAAGCAATAAC
TCCAAAAGACAATAACAAAACTTTGAAACCTGCCATTGCTGAGTACATTGTGAAGAAGGCTAAACAACGG
ATAGCTCTGCAGAGATGGCAAGATGAACTCAACAGAAGAAAGAATCATAAAGGAATGATATTTGTTGAAA
ATACTGTTGATTTAGAGGGCCCACCTTCAGACTTCTATTACATTAACGAATACAAACCAGCTCCTGGAAT
CAGCTTAGTCAATGAAGCTACCTTTGGTTGTTCATGCACAGATTGCTTCTTTCAAAAATGTTGTCCTGCT
GAAGCTGGAGTTCTTTTGGCTTATAATAAAAACCAACAAATTAAAATCCCACCTGGTACTCCCATCTATG
AATGCAACTCAAGGTGTCAGTGTGGTCCTGATTGTCCCAATAGGATTGTACAAAAAGGCACACAGTATTC
GCTTTGCATCTTTCGAACTAGCAATGGACGTGGCTGGGGTGTAAAGACCCTTGTGAAGATTAAAAGAATG
AGTTTTGTCATGGAATATGTTGGAGAGGTAATCACAAGTGAAGAAGCTGAAAGACGAGGACAGTTCTATG
ACAACAAGGGAATCACGTATCTCTTTGATCTGGACTATGAGTCTGATGAATTCACAGTGGATGCGGCTCG
ATACGGCAATGTGTCTCATTTTGTGAATCACAGCTGTGACCCAAATCTTCAGGTGTTCAATGTTTTCATT
GATAACCTCGATACTCGTCTTCCCCGAATAGCATTGTTTTCCACAAGAACCATAAATGCTGGAGAAGAGC
TGACTTTTGATTATCAAATGAAAGGTTCTGGAGATATATCTTCAGATTCTATTGACCACAGCCCAGCCAA
AAAGAGGGTCAGAACAGTATGTAAATGTGGAGCTGTGACTTGCAGAGGTTACCTCAACTGACTCGAGCCC
ATCGATAATGCATCCGAGCTCTAGATAAGTAATGATCATAATCAGCCATATCACATCTGTAGAGGTTTTA
CTTGCTTTAAAAAACCTCCCACACCTCCCCCTGAACCTGAAACATAAAATGAATGCAATTGTTGTTGTTA
ACTTGTTTATTGCAGCTTATAATGGTTACAAATAAAGCAATAGCATCACAAATTTCACAAATAAAGCATT
TTTTTCACTGCATTCTAGTTGTGGTTTGTCCAAACTCATCAATGTATCTTATCATGTCTGGATCGATCCT
CTACGCCGGACGCATCGTGGCCGGCATCACCGGCGCCACAGGTGCGGTTGCTGGCGCCTATATCGCCGAC
ATCACCGATGGGGAAGATCGGGCTCGCCACTTCGGGCTCATGAGCGCTTGTTTCGGCGTGGGTATGGTGG
CAGGCCCCGTGGCCGGGGGACTGTTGGGCGCCATCTCCTTGCATGCACCATTCCTTGCGGCGGCGGTGCT
CAACGGCCTCAACCTACTACTGGGCTGCTTCCTAATGCAGGAGTCGCATAAGGGAGAGCGTCGATATGCG
GTGTGAAATACCGCACAGATGCGTAAGGAGAAAATACCGCATCAGGCGCTCTTCCGCTTCCTCGCTCACT
GACTCGCTGCGCTCGGTCGTTCGGCTGCGGCGAGCGGTATCAGCTCACTCAAAGGCGGTAATACGGTTAT
CCACAGAATCAGGGGATAACGCAGGAAAGAACATGTGAGCAAAAGGCCAGCAAAAGGCCAGGAACCGTAA
AAAGGCCGCGTTGCTGGCGTTTTTCCATAGGCTCCGCCCCCCTGACGAGCATCACAAAAATCGACGCTCA
AGTCAGAGGTGGCGAAACCCGACAGGACTATAAAGATACCAGGCGTTTCCCCCTGGAAGCTCCCTCGTGC
GCTCTCCTGTTCCGACCCTGCCGCTTACCGGATACCTGTCCGCCTTTCTCCCTTCGGGAAGCGTGGCGCT
TTCTCATAGCTCACGCTGTAGGTATCTCAGTTCGGTGTAGGTCGTTCGCTCCAAGCTGGGCTGTGTGCAC
GAACCCCCCGTTCAGCCCGACCGCTGCGCCTTATCCGGTAACTATCGTCTTGAGTCCAACCCGGTAAGAC
ACGACTTATCGCCACTGGCAGCAGCCACTGGTAACAGGATTAGCAGAGCGAGGTATGTAGGCGGTGCTAC
AGAGTTCTTGAAGTGGTGGCCTAACTACGGCTACACTAGAAGGACAGTATTTGGTATCTGCGCTCTGCTG
AAGCCAGTTACCTTCGGAAAAAGAGTTGGTAGCTCTTGATCCGGCAAACAAACCACCGCTGGTAGCGGTG
GTTTTTTTGTTTGCAAGCAGCAGATTACGCGCAGAAAAAAAGGATCTCAAGAAGATCCTTTGATCTTTTC
TACGGGGTCTGACGCTCAGTGGAACGAAAACTCACGTTAAGGGATTTTGGTCATGAGATTATCAAAAAGG
ATCTTCACCTAGATCCTTTTAAATTAAAAATGAAGTTTTAAATCAATCTAAAGTATATATGAGTAAACTT
GGTCTGACAGTTACCAATGCTTAATCAGTGAGGCACCTATCTCAGCGATCTGTCTATTTCGTTCATCCAT
AGTTGCCTGACTCCCCGTCGTGTAGATAACTACGATACGGGAGGGCTTACCATCTGGCCCCAGTGCTGCA
ATGATACCGCGAGACCCACGCTCACCGGCTCCAGATTTATCAGCAATAAACCAGCCAGCCGGAAGGGCCG
AGCGCAGAAGTGGTCCTGCAACTTTATCCGCCTCCATCCAGTCTATTAATTGTTGCCGGGAAGCTAGAGT
AAGTAGTTCGCCAGTTAATAGTTTGCGCAACGTTGTTGCCATTGCTGCAGGCATCGTGGTGTCACGCTCG
TCGTTTGGTATGGCTTCATTCAGCTCCGGTTCCCAACGATCAAGGCGAGTTACATGATCCCCCATGTTGT
GCAAAAAAGCGGTTAGCTCCTTCGGTCCTCCGATCGTTGTCAGAAGTAAGTTGGCCGCAGTGTTATCACT
CATGGTTATGGCAGCACTGCATAATTCTCTTACTGTCATGCCATCCGTAAGATGCTTTTCTGTGACTGGT
GAGTACTCAACCAAGTCATTCTGAGAATAGTGTATGCGGCGACCGAGTTGCTCTTGCCCGGCGTCAACAC
GGGATAATACCGCGCCACATAGCAGAACTTTAAAAGTGCTCATCATTGGAAAACGTTCTTCGGGGCGAAA
ACTCTCAAGGATCTTACCGCTGTTGAGATCCAGTTCGATGTAACCCACTCGTGCACCCAACTGATCTTCA
GCATCTTTTACTTTCACCAGCGTTTCTGGGTGAGCAAAAACAGGAAGGCAAAATGCCGCAAAAAAGGGAA
TAAGGGCGACACGGAAATGTTGAATACTCATACTCTTCCTTTTTCAATATTATTGAAGCATTTATCAGGG
TTATTGTCTCATGAGCGGATACATATTTGAATGTATTTAGAAAAATAAACAAATAGGGGTTCCGCG
Features (pLannotate 1.2.2; 10 found; start..end, strand, type, name):
     32..365     +  promoter       SV40 promoter: SV40 enhancer and early promoter
    397..837     +  CDS            GAL4 DNA binding domain: DNA binding domain of the GAL4 transcriptional activator; Saccharomyces cerevisiae GAL4 (truncated)
    859..2088    +  CDS            SUV39H2: SUV92_HUMAN - Also known as KMT1B. Experimental evidence at protein level: Swiss-Prot protein existence level 1. Histone methyltransferase that specifically trimethylates 'Lys-9' of histone H3 using monomethylated H3 'Lys-9' as substrate. H3 'Lys-9' trimethylation represents a specific tag for epigenetic transcriptional repression by recruiting HP1 (CBX1, CBX3 and/or CBX5) proteins to methylated histones. Mainly functions in heterochromatin regions, thereby playing a central role in the establishment of constitutive heterochromatin at pericentric and telomere regions. H3 'Lys-9' trimethylation
   2132..2217    +  CDS            large T antigen (fragment): large T antigen from SV40 (simian virus 40)
   2240..2374    +  polyA_signal   SV40 poly(A) signal: SV40 polyadenylation signal
   2375..2654    +  CDS            TcR (fragment): tetracycline efflux protein; tet; confers resistance to tetracycline
   2654..2706    +  misc_feature   bom (fragment): basis of mobility region from pBR322
   2892..3480    -  rep_origin     ori: high-copy-number ColE1/pMB1/pBR322/pUC origin of replication
   3651..4511    -  CDS            AmpR: β-lactamase; bla; confers resistance to ampicillin, carbenicillin, and related antibiotics
   4512..4616    -  promoter       AmpR promoter: bla
