[The description below was written by a language model from this plasmid's Addgene catalogue record and pLannotate feature annotations shown in this document.]
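Description:
GAL-SUV39H2-L is a mammalian expression plasmid built on the pGALO backbone that produces human SUV39H2 (also known as KMT1B) fused at its N terminus to the DNA binding domain of the yeast transcription factor GAL4. The annotated sequence record is about 4.6 kb. Transcription is driven by the SV40 enhancer and early promoter, which is followed by the truncated GAL4 DNA binding domain and then the roughly 1.2 kb SUV39H2 coding region, described in the record as the full-length 410 amino acid form. The insert was cloned by restriction digestion between BamHI, which was retained, and XhoI, which was destroyed. A short fragment of SV40 large T antigen sequence and the SV40 polyadenylation signal lie downstream and provide 3′ processing of the transcript.

For propagation in E. coli, the plasmid carries a ColE1/pMB1-type origin and a β-lactamase gene with its own promoter, giving ampicillin selection. The catalogue lists it as low copy, although the annotation tool labels the origin generically as high-copy. Remnants of pBR322, namely a tetracycline resistance fragment and part of the bom region, are also present but are not functional markers. No mammalian selection marker is annotated, so the plasmid appears suited to transient transfection.

SUV39H2 is a histone methyltransferase that trimethylates histone H3 lysine 9, a mark associated with transcriptional repression and heterochromatin. Tethering it through the GAL4 domain allows it to be recruited to reporter genes bearing GAL4 binding sites, as in assays of intrinsic transcriptional activity or mammalian two-hybrid interaction tests. The associated study concerns regulation of the androgen receptor by SUV39H2 and melanoma antigen-A11.
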