Addgene plasmid #89136: GAL-SUV39H2-L
Purpose: mammalian expression of full-length 410 amino acid SUV39H2 histone methyltransferase linked to GAL4 DNA binding domain
Depositing lab: Elizabeth Wilson. Depositing organization: University of North Carolina at Chapel Hill. Publication: Androgen receptor regulation by histone methyltransferase Suppressor of variegation 3-9 homolog 2 and Melanoma antigen-A11. Askew EB, Bai S, Parris AB, Minges JT, Wilson EM. Mol Cell Endocrinol. 2017 Mar 5;443:42-51. doi: 10.1016/j.mce.2016.12.028. Epub 2016 Dec 29. PubMed 28042025.
Backbone
  Vector backbone: pGALO
  Vector type: Mammalian Expression
Growth in bacteria
  Bacterial resistance: Ampicillin, 100 μg/mL
  Growth temperature: 37°C
  Growth strain: DH5alpha
  Copy number: Low Copy
Gene/Insert
  Gene/Insert name: SUV39H2
  Species: H. sapiens (human)
  Insert size (bp): 1200
  Entrez Gene: SUV39H2 (a.k.a. KMT1B)
  Tag / fusion protein: GAL4 DBD (N terminal on backbone)
  Cloning method: Restriction Enzyme; 5′ cloning site BamHI (not destroyed); 3′ cloning site XhoI (destroyed during cloning)
Terms and licenses: Academic/Nonprofit Terms; Industry Terms: Not Available to Industry
How to cite: GAL-SUV39H2-L was a gift from Elizabeth Wilson (Addgene plasmid # 89136 ; http://n2t.net/addgene:89136 ; RRID:Addgene_89136)
